Addgene plasmid #228348: pYI2206
Purpose: Constitutive rPhlTA mutant expression
Depositing lab: Jun Ishii. Depositing organization: Kobe University. Publication: Designing strong inducible synthetic promoters in yeasts. Tominaga M, Shima Y, Nozaki K, Ito Y, Someda M, Shoya Y, Hashii N, Obata C, Matsumoto-Kitano M, Suematsu K, Matsukawa T, Hosoya K, Hashiba N, Kondo A, Ishii J. Nat Commun. 2024 Dec 19;15(1):10653. doi: 10.1038/s41467-024-54865-z. PubMed 39702268.
Backbone
  Vector backbone: pUC19
  Vector type: Yeast Expression, Synthetic Biology
  Selectable markers: Blasticidin
Growth in bacteria
  Bacterial resistance: Ampicillin, 100 μg/mL
  Growth temperature: 37°C
  Growth strain: DH5alpha
  Copy number: High Copy
Gene/Insert
  Gene/Insert name: phlTA mutant
  Species: Synthetic; Pseudomonas protegens
  Mutation: P5S, S6P, K86T, F109L, Q117R, E143K
  Promoter: KpGAPDH promoter
  Tag / fusion protein: Three copies of VP16 (VP48)-Nuclear localization signal (C terminal on insert)
  Cloning method: Ligation Independent Cloning
Terms and licenses: Academic/Nonprofit Terms; Industry Terms: Not Available to Industry
How to cite: pYI2206 was a gift from Jun Ishii (Addgene plasmid # 228348 ; http://n2t.net/addgene:228348 ; RRID:Addgene_228348)
