[The description below was written by a language model from this plasmid's Addgene catalogue record and pLannotate feature annotations shown in this document.]
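Description:
pYI2206 is a 6,033-nt yeast expression plasmid built on a pUC19 backbone and used in synthetic biology work with the methylotrophic yeast Komagataella phaffii (Pichia pastoris). In E. coli it is maintained at high copy through the ColE1/pUC origin and selected with ampicillin via the bla gene. Remnants of the pUC19 lac region (CAP site, lac promoter and operator, lacZα fragment) flank the inserted cassettes. No yeast replication origin is annotated, which suggests the plasmid may be used by genomic integration, although the record does not say so. An unannotated stretch between the AOX1 terminator and the marker cassette is also left unexplained. Yeast selection relies on blasticidin resistance from the Bacillus cereus bsr deaminase gene, expressed from a TEF1 promoter fragment and followed by a CYC1 terminator fragment.

The payload is a synthetic transcription activator expressed constitutively from the K. phaffii GAPDH (GAP) promoter and terminated by the AOX1 terminator. It consists of a mutant of the PhlF-family repressor from Pseudomonas protegens, carrying the substitutions P5S, S6P, K86T, F109L, Q117R and E143K. Its C terminus is fused to three copies of the herpes simplex VP16 minimal activation domain (VP48) and an SV40-type nuclear localization signal. The annotation software did not recognise the DNA-binding portion itself, but it detected the VP16 repeats and the NLS just upstream of the terminator. The "rPhlTA" name in the purpose field implies a reverse-type transactivator, whose ligand response would be inverted relative to the parent protein, though the record does not describe this behaviour. According to the record, the plasmid supplies this regulator constitutively, and the associated work concerns the design of strong inducible synthetic promoters in yeasts.
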