Features (pLannotate 1.2.2; 20 found; start..end, strand, type, name):
     96..200     +  promoter       AmpR promoter: bla
    201..1061    +  CDS            AmpR: β-lactamase; bla; confers resistance to ampicillin, carbenicillin, and related antibiotics
   1232..1820    +  rep_origin     ori: high-copy-number ColE1/pMB1/pBR322/pUC origin of replication
   2003..2095    +  CDS            lacI (fragment): lac repressor; lacI; The lac repressor binds to the lac operator to inhibit transcription in E. coli. This inhibition can be relieved by adding lactose or isopropyl-β-D-thiogalactopyranoside (IPTG).
   2108..2129    +  protein_bind   CAP binding site: CAP binding activates transcription in the presence of cAMP. E. coli catabolite activator protein
   2144..2174    +  promoter       lac promoter: promoter for the E. coli lac operon
   2182..2198    +  protein_bind   lac operator: The lac repressor binds to the lac operator to inhibit transcription in E. coli. This inhibition can be relieved by adding lactose or isopropyl-β-D-thiogalactopyranoside (IPTG). lac repressor encoded by lacI
   2256..2732    +  promoter       GAP promoter: promoter for Pichia pastoris glyceraldehyde-3-phosphate dehydrogenase
   3374..3397    +  CDS            VP96 (fragment): 6 tandem repeats of the minimal activation domain of herpes simplex virus VP16 (Cheng et al., 2013)
   3455..3474    +  CDS            VP96 (fragment): 6 tandem repeats of the minimal activation domain of herpes simplex virus VP16 (Cheng et al., 2013)
   3485..3504    +  CDS            SV40 NLS (fragment): nuclear localization signal of SV40 (simian virus 40) large T antigen
   3515..3580    +  CDS            AOX1 (fragment): ALOX1_KOMPC - Experimental evidence at protein level: Swiss-Prot protein existence level 1. Major isoform of alcohol oxidase, which catalyzes the oxidation of methanol to formaldehyde and hydrogen peroxide, the first step in the methanol utilization pathway of methylotrophic yeasts. From Komagataella phaffii (strain ATCC 76273 / CBS 7435 / CECT 11047 / NRRL Y-11430 / Wegner 21-1) (Yeast) (Pichia pastoris).
   3584..3830    +  terminator     AOX1 terminator: Pichia pastoris AOX1; transcription terminator for AOX1
   4675..5013    +  promoter       TEF1 promoter (fragment): S. cerevisiae TEF1; promoter for EF-1α
   5027..5446    +  CDS            bsr: BSR_BACCE - Experimental evidence at protein level: Swiss-Prot protein existence level 1. Catalyzes the deamination of the cytosine moiety of the antibiotics blasticidin S, cytomycin and acetylblasticidin S. From Bacillus cereus.
   5449..5562    +  terminator     CYC1 terminator (fragment): S. cerevisiae CYC1; transcription terminator for CYC1
   5565..5622    -  CDS            lacI (fragment): lac repressor; lacI; The lac repressor binds to the lac operator to inhibit transcription in E. coli. This inhibition can be relieved by adding lactose or isopropyl-β-D-thiogalactopyranoside (IPTG).
   5635..5792    +  CDS            lacZα (fragment): LacZα fragment of β-galactosidase; lacZ fragment
   5798..5897    -  misc_feature   bom (fragment): basis of mobility region from pBR322
   5999..1       -  CDS            rop (fragment) (across the origin): Rop protein, which maintains plasmids at low copy number; rop
>Addgene plasmid #228348 | pYI2206 | addgene full sequence | sequence record 457096 | Addgene NGS Result
GACGAAAGGGCCTCGTGATACGCCTATTTTTATAGGTTAATGTCATGATAATAATGGTTTCTTAGACGTC
AGGTGGCACTTTTCGGGGAAATGTGCGCGGAACCCCTATTTGTTTATTTTTCTAAATACATTCAAATATG
TATCCGCTCATGAGACAATAACCCTGATAAATGCTTCAATAATATTGAAAAAGGAAGAGTATGAGTATTC
AACATTTCCGTGTCGCCCTTATTCCCTTTTTTGCGGCATTTTGCCTTCCTGTTTTTGCTCACCCAGAAAC
GCTGGTGAAAGTAAAAGATGCTGAAGATCAGTTGGGTGCACGAGTGGGTTACATCGAACTGGATCTCAAC
AGCGGTAAGATCCTTGAGAGTTTTCGCCCCGAAGAACGTTTTCCAATGATGAGCACTTTTAAAGTTCTGC
TATGTGGCGCGGTATTATCCCGTATTGACGCCGGGCAAGAGCAACTCGGTCGCCGCATACACTATTCTCA
GAATGACTTGGTTGAGTACTCACCAGTCACAGAAAAGCATCTTACGGATGGCATGACAGTAAGAGAATTA
TGCAGTGCTGCCATAACCATGAGTGATAACACTGCGGCCAACTTACTTCTGACAACGATCGGAGGACCGA
AGGAGCTAACCGCTTTTTTGCACAACATGGGGGATCATGTAACTCGCCTTGATCGTTGGGAACCGGAGCT
GAATGAAGCCATACCAAACGACGAGCGTGACACCACGATGCCTGTAGCAATGGCAACAACGTTGCGCAAA
CTATTAACTGGCGAACTACTTACTCTAGCTTCCCGGCAACAATTAATAGACTGGATGGAGGCGGATAAAG
TTGCAGGACCACTTCTGCGCTCGGCCCTTCCGGCTGGCTGGTTTATTGCTGATAAATCTGGAGCCGGTGA
GCGTGGGTCTCGCGGTATCATTGCAGCACTGGGGCCAGATGGTAAGCCCTCCCGTATCGTAGTTATCTAC
ACGACGGGGAGTCAGGCAACTATGGATGAACGAAATAGACAGATCGCTGAGATAGGTGCCTCACTGATTA
AGCATTGGTAACTGTCAGACCAAGTTTACTCATATATACTTTAGATTGATTTAAAACTTCATTTTTAATT
TAAAAGGATCTAGGTGAAGATCCTTTTTGATAATCTCATGACCAAAATCCCTTAACGTGAGTTTTCGTTC
CACTGAGCGTCAGACCCCGTAGAAAAGATCAAAGGATCTTCTTGAGATCCTTTTTTTCTGCGCGTAATCT
GCTGCTTGCAAACAAAAAAACCACCGCTACCAGCGGTGGTTTGTTTGCCGGATCAAGAGCTACCAACTCT
TTTTCCGAAGGTAACTGGCTTCAGCAGAGCGCAGATACCAAATACTGTTCTTCTAGTGTAGCCGTAGTTA
GGCCACCACTTCAAGAACTCTGTAGCACCGCCTACATACCTCGCTCTGCTAATCCTGTTACCAGTGGCTG
CTGCCAGTGGCGATAAGTCGTGTCTTACCGGGTTGGACTCAAGACGATAGTTACCGGATAAGGCGCAGCG
GTCGGGCTGAACGGGGGGTTCGTGCACACAGCCCAGCTTGGAGCGAACGACCTACACCGAACTGAGATAC
CTACAGCGTGAGCTATGAGAAAGCGCCACGCTTCCCGAAGGGAGAAAGGCGGACAGGTATCCGGTAAGCG
GCAGGGTCGGAACAGGAGAGCGCACGAGGGAGCTTCCAGGGGGAAACGCCTGGTATCTTTATAGTCCTGT
CGGGTTTCGCCACCTCTGACTTGAGCGTCGATTTTTGTGATGCTCGTCAGGGGGGCGGAGCCTATGGAAA
AACGCCAGCAACGCGGCCTTTTTACGGTTCCTGGCCTTTTGCTGGCCTTTTGCTCACATGTTCTTTCCTG
CGTTATCCCCTGATTCTGTGGATAACCGTATTACCGCCTTTGAGTGAGCTGATACCGCTCGCCGCAGCCG
AACGACCGAGCGCAGCGAGTCAGTGAGCGAGGAAGCGGAAGAGCGCCCAATACGCAAACCGCCTCTCCCC
GCGCGTTGGCCGATTCATTAATGCAGCTGGCACGACAGGTTTCCCGACTGGAAAGCGGGCAGTGAGCGCA
ACGCAATTAATGTGAGTTAGCTCACTCATTAGGCACCCCAGGCTTTACACTTTATGCTTCCGGCTCGTAT
GTTGTGTGGAATTGTGAGCGGATAACAATTTCACACAGGAAACAGCTATGACCATGATTACGCCAAGCTT
GCGGCCGCGGATCCTTTTTTGTAGAAATGTCTTGGTGTCCTCGTCCAATCAGGTAGCCATCTCTGAAATA
TCTGGCTCCGTTGCAACTCCGAACGACCTGCTGGCAACGTAAAATTCTCCGGGGTAAAACTTAAATGTGG
AGTAATGGAACCAGAAACGTCTCTTCCCTTCTCTCTCCTTCCACCGCCCGTTACCGTCCCTAGGAAATTT
TACTCTGCTGGAGAGCTTCTTCTACGGCCCCCTTGCAGCAATGCTCTTCCCAGCATTACGTTGCGGGTAA
AACGGAGGTCGTGTACCCGACCTAGCAGCCCAGGGATGGAAAAGTCCCGGCCGTCGCTGGCAATAATAGC
GGGCGGACGCATGTCATGAGATTATTGGAAACCACCAGAATCGAATATAAAAGGCGAACACCTTTCCCAA
TTTTGGTTTCTCCTGACCCAAAGACTTTAAATTTAATTTATTTGTCCCTATTTCAATCAATTGAACAACT
ATCAAAACACAACTAGTGCGTCGACATGGCTAGAACTTCACCCAGATCATCTATTGGTTCTCTGAGATCA
CCACATACTCATAAGGCTATTTTGACCTCCACCATCGAAATCTTGAAAGAATGTGGTTACTCCGGTTTGT
CCATTGAATCTGTTGCTAGACGTGCTGGTGCTTCTAAACCTACTATCTACAGATGGTGGACTAACAAGGC
TGCTTTGATTGCTGAAGTTTACGAAAACGAATCCGAACAGGTTAGAAAGTTTCCAGATTTGGGTTCCTTT
ACGGCCGATTTGGATTTCTTGTTGAGAAACTTGTGGAAGGTTTGGAGAGAAACTATTTGTGGTGAAGCCC
TCAGATGCGTTATTGCAGAAGCTCGATTAGATCCAGCTACTTTGACTCAATTGAAGGACCAATTCATGGA
AAGACGTAGAGAAATGCCAAAAAAGTTGGTTAAAAACGCCATCTCTAACGGTGAATTGCCAAAGGATACA
AACCGTGAGTTGTTGTTGGATATGATTTTCGGTTTTTGCTGGTACAGGTTGTTGACTGAACAATTGACTG
TTGAACAAGACATCGAAGAGTTCACGTTCTTGTTAATCAATGGTGTTTGTCCAGGTACTCAAAGAGGTCC
AGCAGACGCTTTGGATGATTTTGATTTGGATATGTTGCCTGCTGATGCCTTGGATGACTTCGACTTAGAC
ATGTTACCAGCCGATGCATTAGACGATTTCGACCTTGATATGTTACCTGGTCCACCAAAAAAGAAGAGAA
AGGTCTAACCTCGAGCCTTAGACATGACTGTTCCTCAGTTCAAGTTGGGCACTTACGAGAAGACCGGTCT
TGCTAGATTCTAATCAAGAGGATGTCAGAATGCCATTTGCCTGAGAGATGCAGGCTTCATTTTTGATACT
TTTTTATTTGTAACCTATATAGTATAGGATTTTTTTTGTCATTTTGTTTCTTCTCGTACGAGCTTGCTCC
TGATCAGCCTATCTCGCAGCTGATGAATATCTTGTGGTAGGGGTTTGGGAAAATCATTCGAGTTTGATGT
TTTTCTTGGTATTTCCCACTCCTCTTCAGAGTACAGAAGATTAAGTGAGAAGTTCGTTTGTGCAAGCTTT
CTAGATTGCTTAGTTCTGGAAGACAAGCAACCATCTACCCTTTTCGGTAACGTATTTTTGGACAATCTAC
ATATCTTGCCATTTTTCCTGGAAGCACTTCAAGCGTGGCAAAGAAATTCTGTCTCATATTGGTAGATGGT
TTTTGGTTAATTATCGTAGCTTAGTGTATGACCAAAATATATCAAATTGAATGTATGCGACTATTACAAT
CTTAGTACTTTCACTTTGATCACTCTACTACTATGATCTGTCATAGTTGAAGCATTCTAACTGTACGACA
GGATGTCGGTTCGAAATGTTGTAAACGTACCAAACTTTGATCATTTATATTTTTTTCTGAATGTCGTAAG
CAGTTTGAAATTTTAGTGTCTTCGATTATACCACCATATTCGAACTATTTTGATGGCGCGCCATCTTCAA
TTGCAGAGAATTCTGCACTCAACTATACTGTGCAATCGGCCCTGTTAGATTGAGTATGTAATATATCAGA
CAGATTACCAGGCGAGCGATTAATGGAAGTGTTTTCAGACTGCAGAATTCCCATGCTAACAGAGCAGTGA
GAGTATGAAGATGGATTTTAATATCTTCATGAAGGCACAAATATGTTCCTCTCTTTCGTTTTGCGTTACC
GTAAATGTCAAAAATTCTAGAGATTCAAAAGAATTGGCTATAAGAAAGCTTGAATGTCGTTCAACTTTGT
GAAATCGTCGTTTCAGTCAAAAGGTAGAGGGAGCGAGCATAATCGAATAGGAACTAATATTCACGAATAA
GTGTACTGACAATAAACCTTGGAGATCATCTAGCGACTTACTTCGCTAGAGAATTCGCCGTACCACTTCA
AAACACCCAAGCACAGCATACTAAATTTCCCCTCTTTCTTCCTCTAGGGTGTCGTTAATTACCCGTACTA
AAGGTTTGGAAAAGAAAAAAGAGACCGCCTCGTTTCTTTTTCTTCGTCGAAAAAGGCAATAAAAATTTTT
ATCACGTTTCTTTTTCTTGAAAATTTTTTTTTTTGATTTTTTTCTCTTTCGATGACCTCCCATTGATATT
TAAGTTAATAAACGGTCTTCAATTTCTCAAGTTTCAGTTTCATTTTTCTTGTTCTATTACAACTTTTTTT
ACTTCTTGCTCATTAGAAAGAAAGCATAGCAATCTAATCTAAGTTTTAATTACAAAATGAAGACTTTCAA
CATCTCCCAGCAGGACTTGGAGTTGGTTGAAGTTGCTACTGAGAAGATCACTATGTTGTACGAGGACAAC
AAGCACCACGTTGGAGCTGCTATCAGAACTAAGACTGGTGAGATCATCTCCGCTGTTCACATCGAGGCTT
ACATCGGTAGAGTTACTGTTTGTGCTGAGGCTATCGCTATCGGTTCTGCTGTTTCTAACGGTCAGAAGGA
CTTCGACACTATCGTTGCTGTTAGACACCCATACTCTGACGAGGTTGACAGATCCATCAGAGTTGTTTCC
CCATGTGGTATGTGTAGAGAGTTGATCTCTGACTACGCTCCAGACTGTTTCGTTTTGATCGAGATGAACG
GAAAGTTGGTTAAGACTACTATCGAGGAATTGATCCCATTGAAGTACACTAGAAACTAAGTATTAAGAAC
GTTATTTATATTTCAAATTTTTCTTTTTTTTCTCTACAGACGCTGTACGCATGTAACATTATACTGAAAA
CCTTGCTTGAGAAGGTTTTGGGACGCTCGAAGATCCAGCTGCATTAATGAATCGGCCAACGCGCGGGGAG
AGGCGGTTTGCGTATTGGGCGCTCTTCCGCTTGAATTCACTGGCCGTCGTTTTACAACGTCGTGACTGGG
AAAACCCTGGCGTTACCCAACTTAATCGCCTTGCAGCACATCCCCCTTTCGCCAGCTGGCGTAATAGCGA
AGAGGCCCGCACCGATCGCCCTTCCCAACAGTTGCGCAGCCTGAATGGCGAATGGCGCCTGATGCGGTAT
TTTCTCCTTACGCATCTGTGCGGTATTTCACACCGCATATGGTGCACTCTCAGTACAATCTGCTCTGATG
CCGCATAGTTAAGCCAGCCCCGACACCCGCCAACACCCGCTGACGCGCCCTGACGGGCTTGTCTGCTCCC
GGCATCCGCTTACAGACAAGCTGTGACCGTCTCCGGGAGCTGCATGTGTCAGAGGTTTTCACCGTCATCA
CCGAAACGCGCGA
